>Addgene plasmid #235249 | pAAV-CAG-FLEX-jGCaMP8m-P2A-CyRFP1-WPRE | addgene full sequence | sequence record 474735 | Addgene NGS Result
GCTGCGCGCTCGCTCGCTCACTGAGGCCGCCCGGGCAAAGCCCGGGCGTCGGGCGACCTTTGGTCGCCCG
GCCTCAGTGAGCGAGCGAGCGCGCAGAGAGGGAGTGGCCAACTCCATCACTAGGGGTTCCTTGTAGTTAA
TGATTAACCCGCCATGCTACTTATCTACGTAGCCATGCTCTAGGAAGAGTACCATTGACGTCAATAATGA
CGTATGTTCCCATAGTAACGCCAATAGGGACTTTCCATTGACGTCAATGGGTGGAGTATTTACGGTAAAC
TGCCCACTTGGCAGTACATCAAGTGTATCATATGCCAAGTACGCCCCCTATTGACGTCAATGACGGTAAA
TGGCCCGCCTGGCATTATGCCCAGTACATGACCTTATGGGACTTTCCTACTTGGCAGTACATCTACGTAT
TAGTCATCGCTATTACCATGGTCGAGGTGAGCCCCACGTTCTGCTTCACTCTCCCCATCTCCCCCCCCTC
CCCACCCCCAATTTTGTATTTATTTATTTTTTAATTATTTTGTGCAGCGATGGGGGCGGGGGGGGGGGGG
GGGCGCGCGCCAGGGGGGGGGGGGGGGGGGGAGGGGGGGGGSGGGGSGAGGSGGAGAGGTGCGGCGGCAG
CCAATCAGAGCGGCGCGCTCCGAAAGTTTCCTTTTATGGCGAGGCGGCGGCGGCGGCGGCCCTATAAAAA
GCGAAGCGCGCGGCGGGCGGGAGTCGCTGCGCGCTGCCTTCGCCCCGTGCCCCGCTCCGCCGCCGCCTCG
CGCCGCCCGCCCCGGCTCTGACTGACCGCGTTACTCCCACAGGTGAGCGGGCGGGACGGCCCTTCTCCTC
CGGGCTGTAATTAGCGCTTGGTTTAATGACGGCTTGTTTCTTTTCTGTGGCTGCGTGAAAGCCTTGAGGG
GCTCCGGGAGGGCCCTTTGTGCGGGGGGAGCGGCTCGGGGCTGTCCGCGGGGGGACGGCTGCCTTCGGGG
GGGACGGGGCAGGGCGGGGTTCGGCTTCTGGCGTGTGACCGGCGGCTCTAGAGCCTCTGCTAACCATGTT
CATGCCTTCTTCTTTTTCCTACAGCTCCTGGGCAACGTGCTGGTTATTGTGCTGTCTCATCATTTTGGCA
AAGAATTGGATCCGGTACTTGCCTTTCTCTCCACAGGTGATGATCCCCATAACTTCGTATAAAGTATCCT
ATACGAAGTTATATCAAAATAGGAAGACCAATGCTTCACCATCGACCCGAATTGCCAAGCATCACCATCG
ACACATAACTTCGTATAATGTATGCTATACGAAGTTATACTAGGAGCTCGGCGCGCCTCACTTGTACAGC
TCGTCCATGCCTCCGCCCAGGTTGGAGTATCTGGCCACAGCGTGCTCGTACTGCTCGACGTAGGTCTCGT
TGTCGGCCTCCTTGATTCTTTCCAGTCTGCGGTCCACGTAGTGGACGCCGGGCATCTTCACGGGTTTCTT
GGACTTGTATGTGGTCTTGAAGTTGACGTGCAGGTGGCCCCCGCCCACGAGCTTCAGGGCCTTGTCGCAT
CTGCCTTCCAGGCCGCCGTCAGCGGGGTACATGGTCTCGGTGCTGGGCTCCCAGCCCAGTGTTTTCTTCT
GCATCACGGGGCCGTTGGCTGGGAAGTTCACCCCTCTGAGCTTGACGTTGTAGATGAGCTCGCCGTCCTG
GAGGCTGGTGTCCTGGGTGGCGGTCAGCACGCCCCCGTCTTCGAACACCATGACTCTCTCCCATGTGAAG
CCCTCAGGGAAGGACTGCTTAAAATAATCGGGGAGGTCGGCGGGGTACTTGATGAACACCTTGCTCCCGT
ACATAAACATGGTGGCCAGGATGTCGAATGCGAACGGCAGGGGGCCTCCCTCCACCACCTTGATCCTGTT
GGTCTGCTTGCCCTCGTAGGGCTTGCCCTCCCCTTCGTGGGTGCACTTGAACTGGTGGCCGTTCACGCTG
CCTTCCAGGTACAGCTTGCTTCTCATGTTCTCCTTGATCAGCTCCTCGCCCTTGCTCACAGGACCGGGGT
TTTCTTCCACGTCTCCTGCTTGCTTTAACAGAGAGAAGTTCGTGGCTCCGGATCCCTTCGCTGTCATCAT
TTGTACAAACTCTTCGTAGTTTACCTGACCATCCCCATCGATGTCTGCTTCCCTGATCATTTCATCAACC
TCTTCATCTGTTAACTTCTCTCCAAGGTTTGTCATCACGTGGCGAAGCTCTGCTGCACTGATGTAGCCAT
TGCCATCCTTATCAAACACACCGAACGCTTCTCTAATTTCTTCTTCCGTGTCCCTGTATTTCATTTTTCT
TGCCATCATTGTCAGGAACTCAGGGAAGTCGATTGTGCCGTCACCGTCGGCATCTACTTCATTGATCATG
TCCTGCAGCTCTGCTTCTGTGGGGTTCTGCCCCAGAGACCGCATCACCGTCCCCAGCTCCTTGGTTGTTA
TTGTCCCATCCCCGTCCTTGTCAAATAGGGAGAAAGCCTCTTTGTATTCTGCGATCTGCTCTTCAGTCAG
TTGGTCCGGCAGGTTGTACTCCAGCTTGTGCCCCAGGATGTTGCCGTCCTCCTTGAAGTCGATGCCCTTC
AGCTCGATGCGGTTCACCAGGGTGTCGCCCTCGAACTTCACCTCGGCGCGGGTCTTGTAGTTGCCGTCGT
CCTTGAAGAAGATGGTGCGCTCCTGGATGTAGCCTTCGGGCATGGCGGACTTGAAGAAGTCGTGCTGCTT
CATGTGGTCGGGGTAGCGGCTGAAGCACTGCACGCCGTAGGTCAGGGTGGTCACGAGGGTGGGCCAGGGC
ACGGGCAGCTTGCCGGTGGTGCAGATGAACTTCAGGGTCAGCTTGCCGTAGGTGGCATCGCCCTCACCCT
CGCCGGACACGCTGAACTTGTGGCCGTTTACGTCGCCGTCCAGCTCGACCAGGATGGGCACCACCCCGGT
GAACAGCTCCTCGCCCTTGCTCACCATGCTCCCTCCGGTACCGCCCTTGTACAGCTCGTCCATGCCGAGA
GTGATCCCGGCGGCGGTCACGAACTCCAGCAGGACCATGTGATCGCGCTTCTCGTTGGGGTCTTTCGAAA
GTTTGGACTCCACGCTCAGGTAGTGGTTGTCGGGCAGCAGCACGGGGCCGTCGCCGATGGGGGTGTTCTG
CTGGTAGTGGTAGGCGAGCTGCACGCCGCCGTCCTCGATGTTGTGGCGGATGTGGAAGTTCGCCTTGATG
CCGTTCTTCTGCTTGTCGGCCTTGATATAGACGTTGATCTTCAGGCCCATCAGGCGGCCGATGATCTTCA
CGGCGGTGGCCACCTCCTTGAAGGTCTTCTTGCGACGCGTGTGATGATGGTGATGATGCATGGTGGCACT
AGTGCTAGCGGTACCGAATTCTAGTATAACTTCGTATAGGATACTTTATACGAAGTTATCATTGGGATTC
TTCCTATTTTGATCCAAGCATCACCATCGACCCTCTAGTCCAGATCTCACCATCGACCCATAACTTCGTA
TAGCATACATTATACGAAGTTATGTCCCTCGAAGAGGTTCGAATTCGATATCAAGCTTATCGATAGCTTA
TCGATAATCAACCTCTGGATTACAAAATTTGTGAAAGATTGACTGGTATTCTTAACTATGTTGCTCCTTT
TACGCTATGTGGATACGCTGCTTTAATGCCTTTGTATCATGCTATTGCTTCCCGTATGGCTTTCATTTTC
TCCTCCTTGTATAAATCCTGGTTGCTGTCTCTTTATGAGGAGTTGTGGCCCGTTGTCAGGCAACGTGGCG
TGGTGTGCACTGTGTTTGCTGACGCAACCCCCACTGGTTGGGGCATTGCCACCACCTGTCAGCTCCTTTC
CGGGACTTTCGCTTTCCCCCTCCCTATTGCCACGGCGGAACTCATCGCCGCCTGCCTTGCCCGCTGCTGG
ACAGGGGCTCGGCTGTTGGGCACTGACAATTCCGTGGTGTTGTCGGGGAAATCATCGTCCTTTCCTTGGC
TGCTCGCCTGTGTTGCCACCTGGATTCTGCGCGGGACGTCCTTCTGCTACGTCCCTTCGGCCCTCAATCC
AGCGGACCTTCCTTCCCGCGGCCTGCTGCCGGCTCTGCGGCCTCTTCCGCGTCTTCGCCTTCGCCCTCAG
ACGAGTCGGATCTCCCTTTGGGCCGCCTCCCCGCATCGATACCGTCGACCCGGGCGGCCGCTTCGAGCAG
ACATGATAAGATACATTGATGAGTTTGGACAAACCACAACTAGAATGCAGTGAAAAAAATGCTTTATTTG
TGAAATTTGTGATGCTATTGCTTTATTTGTAACCATTATAAGCTGCAATAAACAAGTTAACAACAACAAT
TGCATTCATTTTATGTTTCAGGTTCAGGGGGAGATGTGGGAGGTTTTTTAAAGCAAGTAAAACCTCTACA
AATGTGGTAAAATCGATAAGGATCTTCCTAGAGCATGGCTACGTAGATAAGTAGCATGGCGGGTTAATCA
TTAACTACAAGGAACCCCTAGTGATGGAGTTGGCCACTCCCTCTCTGCGCGCTCGCTCGCTCACTGAGGC
CGGGCGACCAAAGGTCGCCCGACGCCCGGGCTTTGCCCGGGCGGCCTCAGTGAGCGAGCGAGCGCGCAGC
TGCATTAATGAATCGGCCAACGCGCGGGGAGAGGCGGTTTGCGTATTGGGCGCTCTTCCGCTTCCTCGCT
CACTGACTCGCTGCGCTCGGTCGTTCGGCTGCGGCGAGCGGTATCAGCTCACTCAAAGGCGGTAATACGG
TTATCCACAGAATCAGGGGATAACGCAGGAAAGAACATGTGAGCAAAAGGCCAGCAAAAGGCCAGGAACC
GTAAAAAGGCCGCGTTGCTGGCGTTTTTCCATAGGCTCCGCCCCCCTGACGAGCATCACAAAAATCGACG
CTCAAGTCAGAGGTGGCGAAACCCGACAGGACTATAAAGATACCAGGCGTTTCCCCCTGGAAGCTCCCTC
GTGCGCTCTCCTGTTCCGACCCTGCCGCTTACCGGATACCTGTCCGCCTTTCTCCCTTCGGGAAGCGTGG
CGCTTTCTCATAGCTCACGCTGTAGGTATCTCAGTTCGGTGTAGGTCGTTCGCTCCAAGCTGGGCTGTGT
GCACGAACCCCCCGTTCAGCCCGACCGCTGCGCCTTATCCGGTAACTATCGTCTTGAGTCCAACCCGGTA
AGACACGACTTATCGCCACTGGCAGCAGCCACTGGTAACAGGATTAGCAGAGCGAGGTATGTAGGCGGTG
CTACAGAGTTCTTGAAGTGGTGGCCTAACTACGGCTACACTAGAAGAACAGTATTTGGTATCTGCGCTCT
GCTGAAGCCAGTTACCTTCGGAAAAAGAGTTGGTAGCTCTTGATCCGGCAAACAAACCACCGCTGGTAGC
GGTGGTTTTTTTGTTTGCAAGCAGCAGATTACGCGCAGAAAAAAAGGATCTCAAGAAGATCCTTTGATCT
TTTCTACGGGGTCTGACGCTCAGTGGAACGAAAACTCACGTTAAGGGATTTTGGTCATGAGATTATCAAA
AAGGATCTTCACCTAGATCCTTTTAAATTAAAAATGAAGTTTTAAATCAATCTAAAGTATATATGAGTAA
ACTTGGTCTGACAGTTACCAATGCTTAATCAGTGAGGCACCTATCTCAGCGATCTGTCTATTTCGTTCAT
CCATAGTTGCCTGACTCCCCGTCGTGTAGATAACTACGATACGGGAGGGCTTACCATCTGGCCCCAGTGC
TGCAATGATACCGCGAGACCCACGCTCACCGGCTCCAGATTTATCAGCAATAAACCAGCCAGCCGGAAGG
GCCGAGCGCAGAAGTGGTCCTGCAACTTTATCCGCCTCCATCCAGTCTATTAATTGTTGCCGGGAAGCTA
GAGTAAGTAGTTCGCCAGTTAATAGTTTGCGCAACGTTGTTGCCATTGCTACAGGCATCGTGGTGTCACG
CTCGTCGTTTGGTATGGCTTCATTCAGCTCCGGTTCCCAACGATCAAGGCGAGTTACATGATCCCCCATG
TTGTGCAAAAAAGCGGTTAGCTCCTTCGGTCCTCCGATCGTTGTCAGAAGTAAGTTGGCCGCAGTGTTAT
CACTCATGGTTATGGCAGCACTGCATAATTCTCTTACTGTCATGCCATCCGTAAGATGCTTTTCTGTGAC
TGGTGAGTACTCAACCAAGTCATTCTGAGAATAGTGTATGCGGCGACCGAGTTGCTCTTGCCCGGCGTCA
ATACGGGATAATACCGCGCCACATAGCAGAACTTTAAAAGTGCTCATCATTGGAAAACGTTCTTCGGGGC
GAAAACTCTCAAGGATCTTACCGCTGTTGAGATCCAGTTCGATGTAACCCACTCGTGCACCCAACTGATC
TTCAGCATCTTTTACTTTCACCAGCGTTTCTGGGTGAGCAAAAACAGGAAGGCAAAATGCCGCAAAAAAG
GGAATAAGGGCGACACGGAAATGTTGAATACTCATACTCTTCCTTTTTCAATATTATTGAAGCATTTATC
AGGGTTATTGTCTCATGAGCGGATACATATTTGAATGTATTTAGAAAAATAAACAAATAGGGGTTCCGCG
CACATTTCCCCGAAAAGTGCCACCTAAATTGTAAGCGTTAATATTTTGTTAAAATTCGCGTTAAATTTTT
GTTAAATCAGCTCATTTTTTAACCAATAGGCCGAAATCGGCAAAATCCCTTATAAATCAAAAGAATAGAC
CGAGATAGGGT
[37 nt withheld, positions 6732-6768]
AAAGAACGTGGACTCCAACGTCAAAGG
[49 nt withheld, positions 6796-6844]
T
[91 nt withheld, positions 6846-6936]
G
[124 nt withheld, positions 6938-7061]
CCCATTCGCCATTCAGGCTGCGCAACTGTTGGGAAGGGCGATCGGTGCGGGCCTCTTCGCTATTACGCCA
Features (pLannotate 1.2.2; 24 found; start..end, strand, type, name):
    192..440     +  enhancer       CMV enhancer (fragment): human cytomegalovirus immediate early enhancer
    442..719     +  promoter       chicken β-actin promoter: No description available
    720..855     +  intron         hybrid intron (fragment): hybrid between chicken β-actin (CBA) and minute virus of mice (MMV) introns (Gray et al., 2011)
    944..1074    +  intron         chimeric intron (fragment): chimera between introns from chicken β-actin and rabbit β-globin
   1139..1159    +  CDS            IgH signal sequence (fragment): signal sequence from the mouse immunoglobulin heavy chain variable region
   1169..1202    -  protein_bind   lox2272: Cre-mediated recombination occurs in the 8-bp core sequence (GGATACTT). lox2272 sites are compatible with each other, but incompatible with loxP or loxN sites (Lee and Saito, 1988). Cre recombinase
   1265..1298    -  protein_bind   loxP: Cre-mediated recombination occurs in the 8-bp core sequence (GCATACAT). Cre recombinase
   1321..2019    -  CDS            CyRFP1: CyRFP1 is a yellow fluorescent protein published in 2016, derived from Entacmaea quadricolor. It is reported to be a very rapidly-maturing dimer.
   2020..2076    -  CDS            P2A: 2A peptide from porcine teschovirus-1 polyprotein Eukaryotic ribosomes fail to insert a peptide bond between the Gly and Pro residues, yielding separate polypeptides.
   2086..3255    -  CDS            GCaMP6s (fragment): improved fluorescent protein-based calcium sensor (Chen et al., 2013)
   3386..3419    +  protein_bind   lox2272: Cre-mediated recombination occurs in the 8-bp core sequence (GGATACTT). lox2272 sites are compatible with each other, but incompatible with loxP or loxN sites (Lee and Saito, 1988). Cre recombinase
   3490..3523    +  protein_bind   loxP: Cre-mediated recombination occurs in the 8-bp core sequence (GCATACAT). Cre recombinase
   3541..3565    +  misc_feature   MCS (fragment): pBluescript multiple cloning site
   3576..4164    +  misc_feature   WPRE: woodchuck hepatitis virus posttranscriptional regulatory element
   4207..4328    -  polyA_signal   SV40 poly(A) signal: SV40 polyadenylation signal
   4351..4419    -  CDS            large T antigen (fragment): large T antigen from SV40 (simian virus 40)
   4490..4623    +  repeat_region  AAV2 ITR: inverted terminal repeat of adeno-associated virus serotype 2 inverted
   4617..4673    -  CDS            lacI (fragment): lac repressor; lacI; The lac repressor binds to the lac operator to inhibit transcription in E. coli. This inhibition can be relieved by adding lactose or isopropyl-β-D-thiogalactopyranoside (IPTG).
   4856..5444    -  rep_origin     ori: high-copy-number ColE1/pMB1/pBR322/pUC origin of replication
   5615..6475    -  CDS            AmpR: β-lactamase; bla; confers resistance to ampicillin, carbenicillin, and related antibiotics
   6476..6580    -  promoter       AmpR promoter: bla
   6633..7061    -  rep_origin     f1 ori (sequence partly withheld): f1 bacteriophage origin of replication; arrow indicates direction of (+) strand synthesis
   7066..4       -  CDS            lacZα (fragment) (across the origin): LacZα fragment of β-galactosidase; lacZ fragment
   7130..131     -  repeat_region  AAV2 ITR (fragment) (across the origin): inverted terminal repeat of adeno-associated virus serotype 2 inverted
