[The description below was written by a language model from this plasmid's Addgene catalogue record and pLannotate feature annotations shown in this document.]
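Description:
pAAV-CAG-FLEX-jGCaMP8m-P2A-CyRFP1-WPRE is an AAV transfer plasmid built on a pAAV backbone for Cre-dependent expression of a calcium indicator together with a red fluorescent protein in mammalian cells. It is propagated in E. coli through a high-copy ColE1/pUC-type origin with ampicillin selection (AmpR under its own bla promoter), and it also carries an f1 phage origin. AAV2 inverted terminal repeats flank the expression cassette and provide the cis elements needed for replication and packaging of the intervening DNA into recombinant AAV particles. One ITR is annotated only as a fragment spanning the sequence origin. The catalogue lists a total size of 7183 bp, whereas the annotated sequencing record is 7131 nt.

Expression is driven by the CAG promoter, annotated here as a CMV enhancer fragment, the chicken β-actin promoter and chimeric intron fragments. Downstream lies a FLEX (double-inverted) switch. The coding unit jGCaMP8m-P2A-CyRFP1 sits in antisense orientation between oppositely oriented pairs of lox2272 and loxP sites. Without Cre no functional transcript is made. Cre recombination between the compatible sites inverts the cassette and then excises one site of each pair, which locks it in the sense orientation. The P2A peptide causes ribosomal skipping, so the synthetic calcium sensor jGCaMP8m and CyRFP1 are produced as separate proteins from one transcript. The annotation tool labels the sensor as a GCaMP6s fragment, reflecting homology rather than identity. A WPRE and an SV40 poly(A) signal follow to enhance transcript stability and processing. Short annotated fragments such as the IgH signal sequence, lacI, lacZα and large T antigen are probably backbone remnants or spurious matches.

The design suits viral labelling of Cre-defined cell populations, pairing calcium imaging with a calcium-independent fluorescent marker. The associated publication concerns dendritic spine formation in cortical layer 5 neurons.
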