Addgene plasmid #235249: pAAV-CAG-FLEX-jGCaMP8m-P2A-CyRFP1-WPRE
Purpose: AAV-mediated and Cre-dependent expression of jGCaMP8m and CyRFP1 in mammalian cells
Depositing lab: Takeshi Imai. Depositing organization: Kyushu University. Publication: Dendritic compartment-specific spine formation in layer 5 neurons underlies cortical circuit maturation during adolescence. Egashira R, Ke MT, Nakagawa-Tamagawa N, Fujimoto S, Inagaki S, Takagi T, Miyakawa T, Tagawa Y, Imai T. Sci Adv. 2026 Jan 16;12(3):eadw8458. doi: 10.1126/sciadv.adw8458. Epub 2026 Jan 14. PubMed 41533795.
Backbone
  Vector backbone: pAAV
  Backbone size w/o insert (bp): 5209
  Total vector size (bp): 7183
  Vector type: Mammalian Expression, AAV, Cre/Lox
Growth in bacteria
  Bacterial resistance: Ampicillin, 100 μg/mL
  Growth temperature: 37°C
  Growth strain: NEB Stable
  Copy number: High Copy
Gene/Insert 1
  Gene/Insert name: jGCaMP8m
  Species: Synthetic
  Insert size (bp): 1272
  GenBank ID: OK646319
  Promoter: CAG
  Cloning method: Gibson Cloning
  Sequencing primers: 5′ AACACCTTGCTCCCGTACAT
Gene/Insert 2
  Gene/Insert name: CyRFP1
  Species: Synthetic
  Insert size (bp): 702
  GenBank ID: KX938331
  Promoter: CAG
  Cloning method: Gibson Cloning
  Sequencing primers: 5′ cttgaggggctccgggaggg
Terms and licenses: Academic/Nonprofit Terms; Industry Terms: Not Available to Industry
How to cite: pAAV-CAG-FLEX-jGCaMP8m-P2A-CyRFP1-WPRE was a gift from Takeshi Imai (Addgene plasmid # 235249 ; http://n2t.net/addgene:235249 ; RRID:Addgene_235249)
